Addgene plasmid #239991: 6xHsa.NFKB:d2mRFP1
Purpose: Destabilized red fluorescent protein (d2mRFP1) under transcriptional control of NF-kB activation
Depositing lab: Raquel Espin-Palazon. Depositing organization: Iowa State University. Publication: p65 signaling dynamics drive the developmental progression of hematopoietic stem and progenitor cells through cell cycle regulation. Campbell CA, Calderon R, Pavani G, Cheng X, Barakat R, Snella E, Liu F, Peng X, Essner JJ, Dorman KS, McGrail M, Gadue P, French DL, Espin-Palazon R. Nat Commun. 2024 Sep 6;15(1):7787. doi: 10.1038/s41467-024-51922-5. PubMed 39242546.
Backbone
  Vector backbone: pNFkB:EGFP
  Backbone manufacturer: John Rawls (Addgene plasmid #44922)
  Backbone size w/o insert (bp): 6524
  Total vector size (bp): 7321
  Modifications to backbone: The eGFP from pNFkB:EGFP backbone was excised using ClaI (R0197S, NEB) and NcoI-HF (R3193S, NEB) following the manufacturers’ instructions.
Growth in bacteria
  Bacterial resistance: Ampicillin, 100 μg/mL
  Growth temperature: 37°C
  Growth strain: NEB Stable
  Copy number: Unknown
Gene/Insert 1
  Gene/Insert name: mRFP1
  Insert size (bp): 675
  Promoter: cfos minimal promoter
  Cloning method: Ligation Independent Cloning
  Sequencing primers: 5′ ggctttccccaaacttcgagatggcctcctccgagg acgtc; 3′ ctccggcgggaagccatggctaagcttggcgccg gtggagtggcg
Gene/Insert 2
  Gene/Insert name: PEST
  Insert size (bp): 122
  Promoter: cfos minimal promoter
  Cloning method: Ligation Independent Cloning
  Sequencing primers: 5′ gccatggcttcccgccggaggtggaggagcagga tgatg; 3′ tatcatgtctggatcatcatcgatctacacattgatcct agcagaagc
Resource information
  A portion of this plasmid was derived from a plasmid made by: Gene was amplified from a plasmid by PCR and subcloned into pNFkB backbone
Terms and licenses: Academic/Nonprofit Terms; Industry Terms: Not Available to Industry
How to cite: 6xHsa.NFKB:d2mRFP1 was a gift from Raquel Espin-Palazon (Addgene plasmid # 239991 ; http://n2t.net/addgene:239991 ; RRID:Addgene_239991)
