[The description below was written by a language model from this plasmid's Addgene catalogue record and pLannotate feature annotations shown in this document.]
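Description:
6xHsa.NFKB:d2mRFP1 is an NF-κB transcriptional reporter plasmid built on the pNFkB:EGFP backbone, from which the original EGFP was excised with ClaI and NcoI and replaced by a destabilized red fluorescent protein. The roughly 7.3 kb plasmid has a pBluescript-like bacterial framework, with a high-copy ColE1/pUC origin, an f1 origin, flanking T7 and T3 promoters, lac/lacZα remnants, and β-lactamase for ampicillin selection.

The payload is an mRFP1 coding sequence (675 bp) fused in frame at its C-terminus to a PEST degradation motif. The annotation matches this motif to the mouse ornithine decarboxylase segment used in "d2" reporters, which gives a half-life of about two hours. An SV40 polyadenylation signal is annotated just downstream of the fusion. According to the record, expression is driven by a cfos minimal promoter. The construct name indicates six human NF-κB binding sites upstream. The short repeats annotated as HIV-1 LTR fragments probably correspond to these κB motifs rather than to any lentiviral element, since the HIV-1 LTR contains NF-κB sites. These repeats lie between attB1 and attB2 Gateway recombination scars, which suggests the backbone was assembled by Gateway cloning. A fragment matching medaka (Oryzias latipes) tyrosinase sequence is also annotated in the backbone, but the record does not explain its role.

Because the minimal promoter has little activity without NF-κB binding and the PEST tag shortens the protein's lifetime, red fluorescence tracks recent NF-κB activity rather than accumulating over time. This makes the construct suited to following signaling dynamics. The associated publication concerns p65 signaling dynamics in developing hematopoietic stem and progenitor cells, but the record does not state the host organism or delivery method.
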