Features (pLannotate 1.2.2; 23 found; start..end, strand, type, name):
    585..609     +  protein_bind   attB1: mutant version of attB; recombination site for the Gateway® BP reaction BP Clonase™
    633..657     +  LTR            3' LTR (fragment): 3' long terminal repeat (LTR) from HIV-1
    662..686     +  LTR            3' LTR (fragment): 3' long terminal repeat (LTR) from HIV-1
    691..715     +  LTR            3' LTR (fragment): 3' long terminal repeat (LTR) from HIV-1
    722..747     -  misc_feature   MCS (fragment): multiple cloning site
    747..771     -  protein_bind   attB2: mutant version of attB; recombination site for the Gateway® BP reaction BP Clonase™
    997..1671    +  CDS            mRFP1: mRFP1 is a basic (constitutively fluorescent) red fluorescent protein published in 2002, derived from Discosoma sp.. It is reported to be a somewhat slowly-maturing monomer with low acid sensitivity.
   1672..1800    +  CDS            d2EYFP (fragment): EYFP destabilized by residues 422-461 of mouse ornithine decarboxylase, giving an in vivo half-life of ~2 hours mammalian codon-optimized
   1810..1944    -  polyA_signal   SV40 poly(A) signal: SV40 polyadenylation signal
   1967..2050    -  CDS            large T antigen (fragment): large T antigen from SV40 (simian virus 40)
   2616..2656    -  misc_feature   MCS (fragment): pBluescript multiple cloning site
   2669..2687    -  promoter       T3 promoter: promoter for bacteriophage T3 RNA polymerase
   2732..2748    -  protein_bind   lac operator: The lac repressor binds to the lac operator to inhibit transcription in E. coli. This inhibition can be relieved by adding lactose or isopropyl-β-D-thiogalactopyranoside (IPTG). lac repressor encoded by lacI
   2756..2786    -  promoter       lac promoter: promoter for the E. coli lac operon
   2801..2822    -  protein_bind   CAP binding site: CAP binding activates transcription in the presence of cAMP. E. coli catabolite activator protein
   2835..2927    -  CDS            lacI (fragment): lac repressor; lacI; The lac repressor binds to the lac operator to inhibit transcription in E. coli. This inhibition can be relieved by adding lactose or isopropyl-β-D-thiogalactopyranoside (IPTG).
   3110..3698    -  rep_origin     ori: high-copy-number ColE1/pMB1/pBR322/pUC origin of replication
   3869..4729    -  CDS            AmpR: β-lactamase; bla; confers resistance to ampicillin, carbenicillin, and related antibiotics
   4730..4834    -  promoter       AmpR promoter: bla
   4887..5315    -  rep_origin     f1 ori (sequence partly withheld): f1 bacteriophage origin of replication; arrow indicates direction of (+) strand synthesis
   5320..5475    -  CDS            lacZα (fragment): LacZα fragment of β-galactosidase; lacZ fragment
   5483..5501    +  promoter       T7 promoter: promoter for bacteriophage T7 RNA polymerase
   6601..7242    +  CDS            tyr (fragment): TYRO_ORYLA - Also known as tyro. Experimental evidence at transcript level: Swiss-Prot protein existence level 2. This is a copper-containing oxidase that functions in the formation of pigments such as melanins and other polyphenolic compounds. From Oryzias latipes (Japanese rice fish) (Japanese killifish).
>Addgene plasmid #239991 | 6xHsa.NFKB:d2mRFP1 | addgene full sequence | sequence record 477298 | Addgene NGS Result
ACAGGTCAGAGGTTTGTCCAGGAGTTCTTGACAGAGGTGTAAAAAGTACTCAAAAATTTTACTCAAGTGA
AAGTACAAGTACTTAGGGAAAATTTTACTCAATTAAAAGTAAAAGTATCTGGCTAGAATCTTACTTGAGT
AAAAGTAAAAAAGTACTCCATTAAAATTGTACTTGAGTATTAAGGAAGTAAAAGTAAAAGCAAGAAAGAA
AACTAGAGATTCTTGTTTAAGCTTTTAATCTCAAAAAACATTAAATGAAATGCATACAAGGTTTTATCCT
GCTTTAGAACTGTTTGTATTTAATTATCAAACTATAAGACAGACAATCTAATGCCAGTACACGCTACTCA
AAGTTGTAAAACCTCAGATTTAACTTCAGTAGAAGCTGATTCTCAAAATTGTTAGTGTCAAGCCTAGCTC
TTTTGGGGCTGAAAAGCAATCCTGCAGTGCTGAAAAGCCTCTCACAGGCAGCCGATGCGGGAAGAGGTGT
ATTAGTCTTGATAGAGAGGCTGCAAATAGCAGGAAACGTGAGCAGAGACTCCCTGGTGTCTGAAACACAG
GCCAGATGGGCCCTCGAGATATCAACAAGTTTGTACAAAAAAGCAGGCTTCCTGTGAATGCATGCACGGT
CGAGGGACTTTCCGCTGGGGACTTTCCGTCGAGGGACTTTCCGCTGGGGACTTTCCGTCGAGGGACTTTC
CGCTGGGGACTTTCCGTCGACCTGCAGAATTCGAAGCTTGAGCTCGACCCAGCTTTCTTGTACAAAGTGG
TTGATATCCAGTGACGTAGGAAGTCCATCCATTCACAGCGCTTCTATAAAGGCGCCAGCTGAGGCGCCTA
CTACTCCAACCGCGACTGCAGCGAGCAACTGAGAAGACTGGATAGAGCCGGCGGTTCCGCGAACGAGCAG
TGACCGCGCTCCCACCCAGCTCTGCTCTGCAGCTCCCACCAGTGTCTACCCCTGGACCCCTTGCCGGGCT
TTCCCCAAACTTCGAGATGGCCTCCTCCGAGGACGTCATCAAGGAGTTCATGCGCTTCAAGGTGCGCATG
GAGGGCTCCGTGAACGGCCACGAGTTCGAGATCGAGGGCGAGGGCGAGGGCCGCCCCTACGAGGGCACCC
AGACCGCCAAGCTGAAGGTGACCAAGGGCGGCCCCCTGCCCTTCGCCTGGGACATCCTGTCCCCTCAGTT
CCAGTACGGCTCCAAGGCCTACGTGAAGCACCCCGCCGACATCCCCGACTACTTGAAGCTGTCCTTCCCC
GAGGGCTTCAAGTGGGAGCGCGTGATGAACTTCGAGGACGGCGGCGTGGTGACCGTGACCCAGGACTCCT
CCCTGCAGGACGGCGAGTTCATCTACAAGGTGAAGCTGCGCGGCACCAACTTCCCCTCCGACGGCCCCGT
AATGCAGAAGAAGACCATGGGCTGGGAGGCCTCCACCGAGCGGATGTACCCCGAGGACGGCGCCCTGAAG
GGCGAGATCAAGATGAGGCTGAAGCTGAAGGACGGCGGCCACTACGACGCCGAGGTCAAGACCACCTACA
TGGCCAAGAAGCCCGTGCAGCTGCCCGGCGCCTACAAGACCGACATCAAGCTGGACATCACCTCCCACAA
CGAGGACTACACCATCGTGGAACAGTACGAGCGCGCCGAGGGCCGCCACTCCACCGGCGCCAAGCTTAGC
CATGGCTTCCCGCCGGAGGTGGAGGAGCAGGATGATGGCACGCTGCCCATGTCTTGTGCCCAGGAGAGCG
GGATGGACCGTCACCCTGCAGCCTGTGCTTCTGCTAGGATCAATGTGTAGATCGATGATGATCCAGACAT
GATAAGATACATTGATGAGTTTGGACAAACCACAACTAGAATGCAGTGAAAAAAATGCTTTATTTGTGAA
ATTTGTGATGCTATTGCTTTATTTGTAACCATTATAAGCTGCAATAAACAAGTTAACAACAACAATTGCA
TTCATTTTATGTTTCAGGTTCAGGGGGAGGTGTGGGAGGTTTTTTAAAGCAAGTAAAACCTCTACAAATG
TGGTATGGCTGATTATGATCCTCTAGATCAGATCTGCGAAGATACGGCCACGGGTGCTCTTGATCCTGTG
GCTGATTTTGGACTGTGCTGCTCGCAGCTGCTGATGAATCACATACTTCCTCCATTTTCTTCCACTGATT
GACTGTTATAATTTCCCTAATTTCCAGGTCAAGGTGCTGTGCATTGTGGTAATAGATGTGACATGACGTC
ACTTCCAAAGGACCAATGAACATGTCTGACCAATTTCATATAATGTGAAAACGATTTTCATAGGCAGAAT
AAATAACATTTAAATTAAACTGGGCATCAGCGCAATTCAATTGGTTTGGTAATAGCAAGGGAAAATAGAA
TGAAGTGATCTCCAAAAAATAAGTACTTTTTGACTGTAAATAAAATTGTAAGGAGTAAAAAGTACTTTTT
TTTCTAAAAAAATGTAATTAAGTAAAAGTAAAAGTATTGATTTTTAATTGTACTCAAGTAAAGTAAAAAT
CCCCAAAAATAATACTTAAGTACAGTAATCAAGTAAAATTACTCAAGTACTTTACACCTCTGGTTCTTGA
CCCCCTACCTTCAGCAAGCCCAGCAGATCCACTAGTTCTAGAGCGGCCGCCACCGCGGTGGAGCTCCAGC
TTTTGTTCCCTTTAGTGAGGGTTAATTGCGCGCTTGGCGTAATCATGGTCATAGCTGTTTCCTGTGTGAA
ATTGTTATCCGCTCACAATTCCACACAACATACGAGCCGGAAGCATAAAGTGTAAAGCCTGGGGTGCCTA
ATGAGTGAGCTAACTCACATTAATTGCGTTGCGCTCACTGCCCGCTTTCCAGTCGGGAAACCTGTCGTGC
CAGCTGCATTAATGAATCGGCCAACGCGCGGGGAGAGGCGGTTTGCGTATTGGGCGCTCTTCCGCTTCCT
CGCTCACTGACTCGCTGCGCTCGGTCGTTCGGCTGCGGCGAGCGGTATCAGCTCACTCAAAGGCGGTAAT
ACGGTTATCCACAGAATCAGGGGATAACGCAGGAAAGAACATGTGAGCAAAAGGCCAGCAAAAGGCCAGG
AACCGTAAAAAGGCCGCGTTGCTGGCGTTTTTCCATAGGCTCCGCCCCCCTGACGAGCATCACAAAAATC
GACGCTCAAGTCAGAGGTGGCGAAACCCGACAGGACTATAAAGATACCAGGCGTTTCCCCCTGGAAGCTC
CCTCGTGCGCTCTCCTGTTCCGACCCTGCCGCTTACCGGATACCTGTCCGCCTTTCTCCCTTCGGGAAGC
GTGGCGCTTTCTCATAGCTCACGCTGTAGGTATCTCAGTTCGGTGTAGGTCGTTCGCTCCAAGCTGGGCT
GTGTGCACGAACCCCCCGTTCAGCCCGACCGCTGCGCCTTATCCGGTAACTATCGTCTTGAGTCCAACCC
GGTAAGACACGACTTATCGCCACTGGCAGCAGCCACTGGTAACAGGATTAGCAGAGCGAGGTATGTAGGC
GGTGCTACAGAGTTCTTGAAGTGGTGGCCTAACTACGGCTACACTAGAAGAACAGTATTTGGTATCTGCG
CTCTGCTGAAGCCAGTTACCTTCGGAAAAAGAGTTGGTAGCTCTTGATCCGGCAAACAAACCACCGCTGG
TAGCGGTGGTTTTTTTGTTTGCAAGCAGCAGATTACGCGCAGAAAAAAAGGATCTCAAGAAGATCCTTTG
ATCTTTTCTACGGGGTCTGACGCTCAGTGGAACGAAAACTCACGTTAAGGGATTTTGGTCATGAGATTAT
CAAAAAGGATCTTCACCTAGATCCTTTTAAATTAAAAATGAAGTTTTAAATCAATCTAAAGTATATATGA
GTAAACTTGGTCTGACAGTTACCAATGCTTAATCAGTGAGGCACCTATCTCAGCGATCTGTCTATTTCGT
TCATCCATAGTTGCCTGACTCCCCGTCGTGTAGATAACTACGATACGGGAGGGCTTACCATCTGGCCCCA
GTGCTGCAATGATACCGCGAGACCCACGCTCACCGGCTCCAGATTTATCAGCAATAAACCAGCCAGCCGG
AAGGGCCGAGCGCAGAAGTGGTCCTGCAACTTTATCCGCCTCCATCCAGTCTATTAATTGTTGCCGGGAA
GCTAGAGTAAGTAGTTCGCCAGTTAATAGTTTGCGCAACGTTGTTGCCATTGCTACAGGCATCGTGGTGT
CACGCTCGTCGTTTGGTATGGCTTCATTCAGCTCCGGTTCCCAACGATCAAGGCGAGTTACATGATCCCC
CATGTTGTGCAAAAAAGCGGTTAGCTCCTTCGGTCCTCCGATCGTTGTCAGAAGTAAGTTGGCCGCAGTG
TTATCACTCATGGTTATGGCAGCACTGCATAATTCTCTTACTGTCATGCCATCCGTAAGATGCTTTTCTG
TGACTGGTGAGTACTCAACCAAGTCATTCTGAGAATAGTGTATGCGGCGACCGAGTTGCTCTTGCCCGGC
GTCAATACGGGATAATACCGCGCCACATAGCAGAACTTTAAAAGTGCTCATCATTGGAAAACGTTCTTCG
GGGCGAAAACTCTCAAGGATCTTACCGCTGTTGAGATCCAGTTCGATGTAACCCACTCGTGCACCCAACT
GATCTTCAGCATCTTTTACTTTCACCAGCGTTTCTGGGTGAGCAAAAACAGGAAGGCAAAATGCCGCAAA
AAAGGGAATAAGGGCGACACGGAAATGTTGAATACTCATACTCTTCCTTTTTCAATATTATTGAAGCATT
TATCAGGGTTATTGTCTCATGAGCGGATACATATTTGAATGTATTTAGAAAAATAAACAAATAGGGGTTC
CGCGCACATTTCCCCGAAAAGTGCCACCTAAATTGTAAGCGTTAATATTTTGTTAAAATTCGCGTTAAAT
TTTTGTTAAATCAGCTCATTTTTTAACCAATAGGCCGAAATCGGCAAAATCCCTTATAAATCAAAAGAAT
AGACCGAGATAGGGT
[37 nt withheld, positions 4986-5022]
AAAGAACGTGGACTCCAACGTCAAAGG
[49 nt withheld, positions 5050-5098]
T
[91 nt withheld, positions 5100-5190]
G
[124 nt withheld, positions 5192-5315]
CCCATTCGCCATTCAGGCTGCGCAACTGTTGGGAAGGGCGATCGGTGCGGGCCTCTTCGCTATTACGCCA
GCTGGCGAAAGGGGGATGTGCTGCAAGGCGATTAAGTTGGGTAACGCCAGGGTTTTCCCAGTCACGACGT
TGTAAAACGACGGCCAGTGAGCGCGCGTAATACGACTCACTATAGGGCGAATTGGGTACCAAATAGTAGG
AATTACCCACCTGTACAAGTGCTGAAAACTTGGATGAATAAGCCCGTTTGCCATTTTCTACTGCTATTTT
AAATCTTTTCTGTATTTGTCTGCATTTGTCTTTACCCTTGAATAAATGTTTTAGTTGTTTTTTTTCAATT
ATGACTGTGTTTAACAGACATTATTACAATAATATGTAATAGTAGTACACACTATTATTATGTAATAGTA
CTTGTTGACTGTATTTGAGAACTGGACCGAGTGAGTGTTACGTCACCCATTCAAAATGACTTACTTCTGG
CTCCAACAAAATGAAGTTAATTCAGTTGCCATTTTTCACTGTATGGACATCGCCGTGTTGGAGCTAGACG
TTGCCAATAAGCAAGAAAGAGCCGAGATGCGTCGAGTCTGAGTCACCGTTCCTATGGCAACCCCTCTAAC
CAATCAGAAGTAAGCTTGTTGGAAGTCCACAGCCTACCACTTGAAAGCGGGCTGCACAAAATCTGTCAAA
CGTTTTGAACGTTGGATGTGAGAGCACATACTTTTATTAAGGCATCTGGTTGGTCAGTTTATAATATCAA
CAACTTGGGCTACAGAAAAGAAAAGTTATTACAGAAATTATGATTAACAAGTACATGTTAAATAAAGATT
TTAATATGAATGCCACCACTGGAGCATTCATGCCATTTGGAGCTTCTTCCTGTTTGGATCACTAGAAGGA
GGAGGTCACTCATTACAGTTCTCATATACAGTCGTTGGTTGGTTGGTTGGTTGGTAGATTGATTGATTGA
TTGATTGATTGATTGATTGATTGATTGATTGATTGATTGATTGATTGATTGATTGATTGATTGGTAGTCA
AAATAAGAAATAATTTCCACAGATTCATTACAGAAATGATTAAATGCATACATAAAAAACTGGGGGGGGG
GGGGATACAACAACACACTTAAGTCACATTTGCCTACGTAAAGAAAAGTAAAGAAAATCAATAGCTATAT
TTTACATCTCCTTTTTTTGCTGTCTTTTAATTAGCCTTGTTTTGCTGTTATCTTGATTGAAACTGTAACT
TCTTCACCTGCTTCTTTTCTTTGTAGGTTTTGCCAGCCCAGAAACAGGCATGGCTGTGCAAGGCCAGAGC
ACCATGCACAATGCGCTGCATGTCTTCATGAACGGCTCAATGTCCTCAGTCCAGGGCTCAGCCAACGACC
CCATCTTCCTCCTTCACCATGCTTTCATTGACAGGTAACAAACACGTCATGACATTAGACTGCACAGTTT
TTGACAAAGTTCATACAATCTGTTGTTTATAGCTGCTACAATTAGTGAAGTTTGTGAATGTACTTGGATG
AGCAGCGAAAGATCAATTGAGATCAATTGTTAGAGTTTGGTTGCCCTGCAGAGCAAAGAACAAAAAATAA
TCTGGTGGCTTTACTGCGTGAGGTTATTATTGGTGGAATAGAAACACAAAACATAATTGCATTTATTTGT
TTAATTTTTTATCTTATCTTAACTTTCATCTTGCATATTTGTTTCTTACATCATTTCTAGCATCTTTGAG
CGCTGGCTAAGAACTCATCAGCCTCCCCGGTCCATCTACCCACGTACCAATGCACCAATTGGCCACAATG
ACGGCTACTACATGGTGCCATTCCTTCCTCTTTATAGGAATGGAGACTACCTCCTGTCCAACAATGCTCT
TGGATACGAGTACGCCTACCTGTTGGACCCAGGTCATTGCACAACACCAGAAATGCCCTCTGATCTGCAA
AAGACGTGAATATCTGTTCAGACACCCATATCCACTCTGTTCCAC
